Addgene plasmid #44600: pcDNA3.1(+) mFis1 V1
Depositing lab: David Chan. Depositing organization: California Institute of Technology. Publication: Fis1, Mff, MiD49 and MiD51 mediate Drp1 recruitment in mitochondrial fission. Loson OC, Song Z, Chen H, Chan DC. Mol Biol Cell. 2013 Jan 2. 10.1091/mbc.E12-10-0721 PubMed 23283981.
Backbone
  Vector backbone: pcDNA3.1(+)
  Backbone manufacturer: Invitrogen
  Backbone size w/o insert (bp): 5400
  Total vector size (bp): 5843
  Vector type: Mammalian Expression
  Selectable markers: Neomycin (select with G418)
Growth in bacteria
  Bacterial resistance: Ampicillin, 100 μg/mL
  Growth temperature: 37°C
  Growth strain: DH5alpha
  Copy number: Unknown
Gene/Insert
  Gene/Insert name: mFis1 variant 1 (alt name: mitochondrial fission protein 1)
  Species: M. musculus (mouse)
  Entrez Gene: Fis1 (a.k.a. 2010003O14Rik, Ttc11)
  Cloning method: Restriction Enzyme; 5′ cloning site BamHI (not destroyed); 3′ cloning site XhoI (not destroyed)
  Sequencing primers: 5′ CMV-F; 3′ BGH-rev
Terms and licenses: Academic/Nonprofit Terms; Industry Terms: Not Available to Industry
How to cite: pcDNA3.1(+) mFis1 V1 was a gift from David Chan (Addgene plasmid # 44600 ; http://n2t.net/addgene:44600 ; RRID:Addgene_44600)
