[The description below was written by a language model from this plasmid's Addgene catalogue record and pLannotate feature annotations shown in this document.]
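Description:
pcDNA3.1(+) mFis1 V1 is a mammalian expression plasmid of about 5.8 kb, built on the Invitrogen pcDNA3.1(+) backbone, that carries the coding sequence for variant 1 of mouse Fis1 (mitochondrial fission protein 1, also known as Ttc11). The insert was placed between the BamHI and XhoI sites of the polylinker, both of which remain intact. It is transcribed from the human cytomegalovirus immediate-early enhancer and promoter, with the bovine growth hormone polyadenylation signal providing 3′ end processing. A T7 promoter lies between the CMV promoter and the insert, which in principle permits in vitro transcription of the same open reading frame. The annotated Fis1 coding region is about 456 bp, and neither the record nor the feature table lists an epitope tag or fluorescent fusion, so the protein appears to be expressed untagged.

In bacteria the plasmid replicates from a high-copy ColE1/pUC-type origin and is selected through the β-lactamase (ampicillin resistance) gene. An f1 origin is also present for single-stranded DNA production. For mammalian cells, a separate cassette uses the SV40 enhancer/early promoter to drive the neomycin phosphotransferase gene, followed by the SV40 polyadenylation signal, allowing G418 selection of stable transfectants. Several short annotated fragments (HIV-1 LTR, ble, lacI, bom and lac promoter/operator elements) are probably backbone remnants or partial similarity matches from the automated annotation rather than functional parts. The associated publication examines the roles of Fis1, Mff, MiD49 and MiD51 in recruiting Drp1 during mitochondrial fission, which suggests the construct was used to express mouse Fis1 in cultured cells for such studies.
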