Features (pLannotate 1.2.2; 20 found; start..end, strand, type, name):
     28..80      -  misc_feature   bom (fragment): basis of mobility region from pBR322
    235..614     +  enhancer       CMV enhancer: human cytomegalovirus immediate early enhancer
    615..818     +  promoter       CMV promoter: human cytomegalovirus (CMV) immediate early promoter
    814..847     +  LTR            5' LTR (truncated) (fragment): truncated 5' long terminal repeat (LTR) from HIV-1
    863..881     +  promoter       T7 promoter: promoter for bacteriophage T7 RNA polymerase
    941..1396    +  CDS            Fis1: FIS1_MOUSE - Also known as Ttc11. Experimental evidence at protein level: Swiss-Prot protein existence level 1. Involved in the fragmentation of the mitochondrial network and its perinuclear clustering. Plays a minor role in the recruitment and association of the fission mediator dynamin-related protein 1 (DNM1L) to the mitochondrial surface and mitochondrial fission. May be not essential for the assembly of functional fission complexes and the subsequent membrane scission event. Can induce cytochrome c release from the mitochondrion to the cytosol, ultimately leading to apoptosis. Also mediat
   1443..1667    +  polyA_signal   bGH poly(A) signal: bovine growth hormone polyadenylation signal
   1671..1692    +  promoter       SV40 promoter (fragment): SV40 enhancer and early promoter
   1713..2141    +  rep_origin     f1 ori (sequence partly withheld): f1 bacteriophage origin of replication; arrow indicates direction of (+) strand synthesis
   2155..2484    +  promoter       SV40 promoter: SV40 enhancer and early promoter
   2551..3342    +  CDS            neo: KKA2_KLEPN - Also known as kan, nptII. Experimental evidence at protein level: Swiss-Prot protein existence level 1. Resistance to kanamycin, neomycin, paromomycin, ribostamycin, butirosin and gentamicin B. From Klebsiella pneumoniae.
   3366..3524    +  CDS            ble (fragment): BLE_KLEPN - Experimental evidence at protein level: Swiss-Prot protein existence level 1. Binding protein with a strong affinity to the bleomycin family of antibiotics. Binds to CL990; an antimitotic-antibiotic compound. From Klebsiella pneumoniae.
   3519..3640    +  polyA_signal   SV40 poly(A) signal: SV40 polyadenylation signal
   3713..3729    -  protein_bind   lac operator: The lac repressor binds to the lac operator to inhibit transcription in E. coli. This inhibition can be relieved by adding lactose or isopropyl-β-D-thiogalactopyranoside (IPTG). lac repressor encoded by lacI
   3737..3767    -  promoter       lac promoter: promoter for the E. coli lac operon
   3782..3803    -  protein_bind   CAP binding site: CAP binding activates transcription in the presence of cAMP. E. coli catabolite activator protein
   3816..3908    -  CDS            lacI (fragment): lac repressor; lacI; The lac repressor binds to the lac operator to inhibit transcription in E. coli. This inhibition can be relieved by adding lactose or isopropyl-β-D-thiogalactopyranoside (IPTG).
   4091..4676    -  rep_origin     ori: high-copy-number ColE1/pMB1/pBR322/pUC origin of replication
   4847..5707    -  CDS            AmpR: β-lactamase; bla; confers resistance to ampicillin, carbenicillin, and related antibiotics
   5708..5812    -  promoter       AmpR promoter: bla
>Addgene plasmid #44600 | pcDNA3.1(+) mFis1 V1 | depositor full sequence | sequence record 60978 | pcDNA3.1(+) mFis1 V1 sequence 5843 bps
GACGGATCGGGAGATCTCCCGATCCCCTATGGTGCACTCTCAGTACAATCTGCTCTGATGCCGCATAGTT
AAGCCAGTATCTGCTCCCTGCTTGTGTGTTGGAGGTCGCTGAGTAGTGCGCGAGCAAAATTTAAGCTACA
ACAAGGCAAGGCTTGACCGACAATTGCATGAAGAATCTGCTTAGGGTTAGGCGTTTTGCGCTGCTTCGCG
ATGTACGGGCCAGATATACGCGTTGACATTGATTATTGACTAGTTATTAATAGTAATCAATTACGGGGTC
ATTAGTTCATAGCCCATATATGGAGTTCCGCGTTACATAACTTACGGTAAATGGCCCGCCTGGCTGACCG
CCCAACGACCCCCGCCCATTGACGTCAATAATGACGTATGTTCCCATAGTAACGCCAATAGGGACTTTCC
ATTGACGTCAATGGGTGGAGTATTTACGGTAAACTGCCCACTTGGCAGTACATCAAGTGTATCATATGCC
AAGTACGCCCCCTATTGACGTCAATGACGGTAAATGGCCCGCCTGGCATTATGCCCAGTACATGACCTTA
TGGGACTTTCCTACTTGGCAGTACATCTACGTATTAGTCATCGCTATTACCATGGTGATGCGGTTTTGGC
AGTACATCAATGGGCGTGGATAGCGGTTTGACTCACGGGGATTTCCAAGTCTCCACCCCATTGACGTCAA
TGGGAGTTTGTTTTGGCACCAAAATCAACGGGACTTTCCAAAATGTCGTAACAACTCCGCCCCATTGACG
CAAATGGGCGGTAGGCGTGTACGGTGGGAGGTCTATATAAGCAGAGCTCTCTGGCTAACTAGAGAACCCA
CTGCTTACTGGCTTATCGAAATTAATACGACTCACTATAGGGAGACCCAAGCTGGCTAGCGTTTAAACTT
AAGCTTGGTACCGAGCTCGGATCCGCCACCATGGAGGCCGTGCTGAACGAGCTGGTGTCTGTGGAGGATC
TGAAGAATTTTGAAAGGAAATTTCAGTCTGAGCAGGCAGCTGGTTCTGTGTCCAAGAGCACGCAATTTGA
ATATGCCTGGTGCCTGGTTCGAAGCAAATACAATGAGGACATCCGCAGAGGCATCGTGCTGCTGGAGGAG
CTGTTGCCCAAAGGGAGCAAAGAGGAACAGCGGGACTATGTCTTCTACCTGGCCGTGGGCAACTACCGGC
TCAAGGAATATGAAAAGGCTCTAAAGTATGTGCGAGGGCTGTTGCAGACTGAGCCCCAGAACAACCAGGC
CAAGGAGCTGGAACGCCTGATTGATAAGGCCATGAAGAAAGATGGACTGGTAGGCATGGCCATCGTTGGT
GGCATGGCCCTGGGCGTGGCAGGCCTGGCTGGACTCATTGGACTGGCTGTCTCCAAGTCCAAATCCTGAC
TCGAGTCTAGAGGGCCCGTTTAAACCCGCTGATCAGCCTCGACTGTGCCTTCTAGTTGCCAGCCATCTGT
TGTTTGCCCCTCCCCCGTGCCTTCCTTGACCCTGGAAGGTGCCACTCCCACTGTCCTTTCCTAATAAAAT
GAGGAAATTGCATCGCATTGTCTGAGTAGGTGTCATTCTATTCTGGGGGGTGGGGTGGGGCAGGACAGCA
AGGGGGAGGATTGGGAAGACAATAGCAGGCATGCTGGGGATGCGGTGGGCTCTATGGCTTCTGAGGCGGA
AAGAACCAGCTGGGGCTCTAGGGGGTATCCCC
[124 nt withheld, positions 1713-1836]
C
[91 nt withheld, positions 1838-1928]
A
[49 nt withheld, positions 1930-1978]
CCTTTGACGTTGGAGTCCACGTTCTTT
[37 nt withheld, positions 2006-2042]
ACCCTATCTCGGTCTATTCTTTTGATTTATAAGGGATTTTGCCGATTTCGGCCTATTGGTTAAAAAATGA
GCTGATTTAACAAAAATTTAACGCGAATTAATTCTGTGGAATGTGTGTCAGTTAGGGTGTGGAAAGTCCC
CAGGCTCCCCAGCAGGCAGAAGTATGCAAAGCATGCATCTCAATTAGTCAGCAACCAGGTGTGGAAAGTC
CCCAGGCTCCCCAGCAGGCAGAAGTATGCAAAGCATGCATCTCAATTAGTCAGCAACCATAGTCCCGCCC
CTAACTCCGCCCATCCCGCCCCTAACTCCGCCCAGTTCCGCCCATTCTCCGCCCCATGGCTGACTAATTT
TTTTTATTTATGCAGAGGCCGAGGCCGCCTCTGCCTCTGAGCTATTCCAGAAGTAGTGAGGAGGCTTTTT
TGGAGGCCTAGGCTTTTGCAAAAAGCTCCCGGGAGCTTGTATATCCATTTTCGGATCTGATCAAGAGACA
GGATGAGGATCGTTTCGCATGATTGAACAAGATGGATTGCACGCAGGTTCTCCGGCCGCTTGGGTGGAGA
GGCTATTCGGCTATGACTGGGCACAACAGACAATCGGCTGCTCTGATGCCGCCGTGTTCCGGCTGTCAGC
GCAGGGGCGCCCGGTTCTTTTTGTCAAGACCGACCTGTCCGGTGCCCTGAATGAACTGCAGGACGAGGCA
GCGCGGCTATCGTGGCTGGCCACGACGGGCGTTCCTTGCGCAGCTGTGCTCGACGTTGTCACTGAAGCGG
GAAGGGACTGGCTGCTATTGGGCGAAGTGCCGGGGCAGGATCTCCTGTCATCTCACCTTGCTCCTGCCGA
GAAAGTATCCATCATGGCTGATGCAATGCGGCGGCTGCATACGCTTGATCCGGCTACCTGCCCATTCGAC
CACCAAGCGAAACATCGCATCGAGCGAGCACGTACTCGGATGGAAGCCGGTCTTGTCGATCAGGATGATC
TGGACGAAGAGCATCAGGGGCTCGCGCCAGCCGAACTGTTCGCCAGGCTCAAGGCGCGCATGCCCGACGG
CGAGGATCTCGTCGTGACCCATGGCGATGCCTGCTTGCCGAATATCATGGTGGAAAATGGCCGCTTTTCT
GGATTCATCGACTGTGGCCGGCTGGGTGTGGCGGACCGCTATCAGGACATAGCGTTGGCTACCCGTGATA
TTGCTGAAGAGCTTGGCGGCGAATGGGCTGACCGCTTCCTCGTGCTTTACGGTATCGCCGCTCCCGATTC
GCAGCGCATCGCCTTCTATCGCCTTCTTGACGAGTTCTTCTGAGCGGGACTCTGGGGTTCGAAATGACCG
ACCAAGCGACGCCCAACCTGCCATCACGAGATTTCGATTCCACCGCCGCCTTCTATGAAAGGTTGGGCTT
CGGAATCGTTTTCCGGGACGCCGGCTGGATGATCCTCCAGCGCGGGGATCTCATGCTGGAGTTCTTCGCC
CACCCCAACTTGTTTATTGCAGCTTATAATGGTTACAAATAAAGCAATAGCATCACAAATTTCACAAATA
AAGCATTTTTTTCACTGCATTCTAGTTGTGGTTTGTCCAAACTCATCAATGTATCTTATCATGTCTGTAT
ACCGTCGACCTCTAGCTAGAGCTTGGCGTAATCATGGTCATAGCTGTTTCCTGTGTGAAATTGTTATCCG
CTCACAATTCCACACAACATACGAGCCGGAAGCATAAAGTGTAAAGCCTGGGGTGCCTAATGAGTGAGCT
AACTCACATTAATTGCGTTGCGCTCACTGCCCGCTTTCCAGTCGGGAAACCTGTCGTGCCAGCTGCATTA
ATGAATCGGCCAACGCGCGGGGAGAGGCGGTTTGCGTATTGGGCGCTCTTCCGCTTCCTCGCTCACTGAC
TCGCTGCGCTCGGTCGTTCGGCTGCGGCGAGCGGTATCAGCTCACTCAAAGGCGGTAATACGGTTATCCA
CAGAATCAGGGGATAACGCAGGAAAGAACATGTGAGCAAAAGGCCAGCAAAAGGCCAGGAACCGTAAAAA
GGCCGCGTTGCTGGCGTTTTTCCATAGGCTCCGCCCCCCTGACGAGCATCACAAAAATCGACGCTCAAGT
CAGAGGTGGCGAAACCCGACAGGACTATAAAGATACCAGGCGTTTCCCCCTGGAAGCTCCCTCGTGCGCT
CTCCTGTTCCGACCCTGCCGCTTACCGGATACCTGTCCGCCTTTCTCCCTTCGGGAAGCGTGGCGCTTTC
TCATAGCTCACGCTGTAGGTATCTCAGTTCGGTGTAGGTCGTTCGCTCCAAGCTGGGCTGTGTGCACGAA
CCCCCCGTTCAGCCCGACCGCTGCGCCTTATCCGGTAACTATCGTCTTGAGTCCAACCCGGTAAGACACG
ACTTATCGCCACTGGCAGCAGCCACTGGTAACAGGATTAGCAGAGCGAGGTATGTAGGCGGTGCTACAGA
GTTCTTGAAGTGGTGGCCTAACTACGGCTACACTAGAAGAACAGTATTTGGTATCTGCGCTCTGCTGAAG
CCAGTTACCTTCGGAAAAAGAGTTGGTAGCTCTTGATCCGGCAAACAAACCACCGCTGGTAGCGGTTTTT
TTGTTTGCAAGCAGCAGATTACGCGCAGAAAAAAAGGATCTCAAGAAGATCCTTTGATCTTTTCTACGGG
GTCTGACGCTCAGTGGAACGAAAACTCACGTTAAGGGATTTTGGTCATGAGATTATCAAAAAGGATCTTC
ACCTAGATCCTTTTAAATTAAAAATGAAGTTTTAAATCAATCTAAAGTATATATGAGTAAACTTGGTCTG
ACAGTTACCAATGCTTAATCAGTGAGGCACCTATCTCAGCGATCTGTCTATTTCGTTCATCCATAGTTGC
CTGACTCCCCGTCGTGTAGATAACTACGATACGGGAGGGCTTACCATCTGGCCCCAGTGCTGCAATGATA
CCGCGAGACCCACGCTCACCGGCTCCAGATTTATCAGCAATAAACCAGCCAGCCGGAAGGGCCGAGCGCA
GAAGTGGTCCTGCAACTTTATCCGCCTCCATCCAGTCTATTAATTGTTGCCGGGAAGCTAGAGTAAGTAG
TTCGCCAGTTAATAGTTTGCGCAACGTTGTTGCCATTGCTACAGGCATCGTGGTGTCACGCTCGTCGTTT
GGTATGGCTTCATTCAGCTCCGGTTCCCAACGATCAAGGCGAGTTACATGATCCCCCATGTTGTGCAAAA
AAGCGGTTAGCTCCTTCGGTCCTCCGATCGTTGTCAGAAGTAAGTTGGCCGCAGTGTTATCACTCATGGT
TATGGCAGCACTGCATAATTCTCTTACTGTCATGCCATCCGTAAGATGCTTTTCTGTGACTGGTGAGTAC
TCAACCAAGTCATTCTGAGAATAGTGTATGCGGCGACCGAGTTGCTCTTGCCCGGCGTCAATACGGGATA
ATACCGCGCCACATAGCAGAACTTTAAAAGTGCTCATCATTGGAAAACGTTCTTCGGGGCGAAAACTCTC
AAGGATCTTACCGCTGTTGAGATCCAGTTCGATGTAACCCACTCGTGCACCCAACTGATCTTCAGCATCT
TTTACTTTCACCAGCGTTTCTGGGTGAGCAAAAACAGGAAGGCAAAATGCCGCAAAAAAGGGAATAAGGG
CGACACGGAAATGTTGAATACTCATACTCTTCCTTTTTCAATATTATTGAAGCATTTATCAGGGTTATTG
TCTCATGAGCGGATACATATTTGAATGTATTTAGAAAAATAAACAAATAGGGGTTCCGCGCACATTTCCC
CGAAAAGTGCCACCTGACGTC
