>Addgene plasmid #44600 | pcDNA3.1(+) mFis1 V1 | addgene partial sequence | sequence record 63120 | CMV-F 5'-CGCAAATGGGCGGTAGGCGTG-3'
CTCTCTGGCTAACTAGAGAACCCACTGCTTACTGGCTTATCGAAATTAATACGACTCACTATAGGGAGAC
CCAAGCTGGCTAGCGTTTAAACTTAAGCTTGGTACCGAGCTCGGATCCGCCACCATGGAGGCCGTGCTGA
ACGAGCTGGTGTCTGTGGAGGATCTGAAGAATTTTGAAAGGAAATTTCAGTCTGAGCAGGCAGCTGGTTC
TGTGTCCAAGAGCACGCAATTTGAATATGCCTGGTGCCTGGTTCGAAGCAAATACAATGAGGACATCCGC
AGAGGCATCGTGCTGCTGGAGGAGCTGTTGCCCAAAGGGAGCAAAGAGGAACAGCGGGACTATGTCTTCT
ACCTGGCCGTGGGCAACTACCGGCTCAAGGAATATGAAAAGGCTCTAAAGTATGTGCGAGGGCTGTTGCA
GACTGAGCCCCAGAACAACCAGGCCAAGGAGCTGGAACGCCTGATTGATAAGGCCATGAAGAAAGATGGA
CTGGTAGGCATGGCCATCGTTGGTGGCATGGCCCTGGGCGTGGCAGGCCTGGCTGGACTCATTGGACTGG
CTGTCTCCAAGTCCAAATCCTGACTCGAGTCTAGAGGGCCCGTTTAAACCCGCTGATCAGCCTCGACTGT
GCCTTCTAGTTGCCAGCCATCTGTTGTTTGCCCCTCCCCCGTGCCTTCCTTGACCCTGGAAGGTGCCACT
CCCACTGTCCTTTCCTAATAAAATGAGGAAATTGCATCGCATTGTCTGAGTAGGTGTCATTCTATTCTGG
GGGGTGGGGNTGGGGCAGGACAGCAAGGGGGAGGATTGGGAAGACAATAGCAGGCATGCTGGGGATGCGG
TGGGCTCTATGGCTTCTGAGGCGGAAAGAACCAGCTGGGGCTCTAGGGGGTATCCCCACGCGCCCTGTAG
CGGCGCATT
